>Addgene plasmid #21835 | MyD116.delC.pBABEpu | depositor full sequence | sequence record 10028 | Author sequence
CAAACAGGATATCTGTGGTAAGCAGTTCCTGCCCCGGCTCAGGGCCAAGAACAGATGGAACAGCTGAATA
TGGGCCAAACAGGATATCTGTGGTAAGCAGTTCCTGCCCCGGCTCAGGGCCAAGAACAGATGGTCCCCAG
ATGCGGTCCAGCCCTCAGCAGTTTCTAGAGAACCATCAGATGTTTCCAGGGTGCCCCAAGGACCTGAAAT
GACCCTGTGCCTTATTTGAACTAACCAATCAGTTCGCTTCTCGCTTCTGTTCGCGCGCTTCTGCTCCCCG
AGCTCAATAAAAGAGCCCACAACCCCTCACTCGGGGCGCCAGTCCTCCGATTGACTGAGTCGCCCGGGTA
CCCGTGTATCCAATAAACCCTCTTGCAGTTGCATCCGACTTGTGGTCTCGCTGTTCCTTGGGAGGGTCTC
CTCTGAGTGATTGACTACCCGTCAGCGGGGGTCTTTCATTTGGGGGCTCGTCCGGGATCGGGAGACCCCT
GCCCAGGGACCACCGACCCACCACCGGGAGGCAAGCTGGCCAGCAACTTATCTGTGTCTGTCCGATTGTC
TAGTGTCTATGACTGATTTTATGCGCCTGCGTCGGTACTAGTTAGCTAACTAGCTCTGTATCTGGCGGAC
CCGTGGTGGAACTGACGAGTTCTGAACACCCGGCCGCAACCCTGGGAGACGTCCCAGGGACTTTGGGGGC
CGTTTTTGTGGCCCGACCTGAGGAAGGGAGTCGATGTGGAATCCGACCCCGTCAGGATATGTGGTTCTGG
TAGGAGACGAGAACCTAAAACAGTTCCCGCCTCCGTCTGAATTTTTGCTTTCGGTTTGGAACCGAAGCCG
CGCGTCTTGTCTGCTGCAGCGCTGCAGCATCGTTCTGTGTTGTCTCTGTCTGACTGTGTTTCTGTATTTG
TCTGAAAATTAGGGCCAGACTGTTACCACTCCCTTAAGTTTGACCTTAGGTCACTGGAAAGATGTCGAGC
GGATCGCTCACAACCAGTCGGTAGATGTCAAGAAGAGACGTTGGGTTACCTTCTGCTCTGCAGAATGGCC
AACCTTTAACGTCGGATGGCCGCGAGACGGCACCTTTAACCGAGACCTCATCACCCAGGTTAAGATCAAG
GTCTTTTCACCTGGCCCGCATGGACACCCAGACCAGGTCCCCTACATCGTGACCTGGGAAGCCTTGGCTT
TTGACCCCCCTCCCTGGGTCAAGCCCTTTGTACACCCTAAGCCTCCGCCTCCTCTTCCTCCATCCGCCCC
GTCTCTCCCCCTTGAACCTCCTCGTTCGACCCCGCCTCGATCCTCCCTTTATCCAGCCCTCACTCCTTCT
CTAGGCGCCGGCCGGATCCCCAGTGTGGTGGTACGGGGTGACGTGCAGCCCGCCGCCCAGACACATGGCC
CCGAGCCCAAGACCCCAGCATGTCCTGCACTGGAGGGACGCCCACAACTTCTATCTCCTGTCCCCACTGA
TGGGCTTGCTCAGTCGGGCCTGGAGCCGCCTGAGGGGCCCAGAAGTCCCAGAGGCATGGCTGGCAAAAAC
AGTAACAGGAGCAGATCAGATAGAAGCTGCGGCTCTGCTGACACCTACCCCTGTCTCTGGTAACCTCCTC
CCTCATGGGGAGACTGAAGAAAGTGGATCTCCTGAACAGAGTCAAGCAGCCCAGAGGCTCTGCCTTGTGG
AAGCTGAAAGTTCCCCTCCTGAAACTTGGGGACTTTCAAATGTTGATGAGTACAATGCAAAGCCAGGACA
AGATGACCTTAGAGAGAAGGAAATGGAACGCACAGCTGGCAAGGCCACACTACAGCCCGCTGGCCTGCAA
GGGGCTGATAAGAGGCTTGGGGAGGTGGTGGCTAGAGAAGAGGGAGTGGCTGAGCCCGCTTATCCCACAT
CACAGCTGGAGGGTGGTCCAGCTGAGAATGAAGAGGATGGAGAAACAGTGAAGACTTACCAAGCTTCTGC
TGCTTCCATAGCTCCGGGATACAAACCCAGCACCCCTGTGCCTTTCTTGGGGGAGGCAGAACATCAAGCC
ACGGAAGAAAAAGGAACAGAAAACAAGGCTGACCCCTCCAACTCTCCTTCTTCAGGCTCCCACTCCAGAG
CCTGGGAGTACTACTCTAGAGAGAAGCCTAAGCAGGAGGGAGAAGCCAAGGTAGAGGCACACAGGGCAGG
GCAGGGTCACCCTTGTCGGAATGCTGAGGCTGAGGAAGGAGGACCTGAGACAACTTTTGTCTGTACTGGA
AATGCCTTCCTGAAGGCCTGGGTGTATCGCCCAGGAGAGGACACAGAGGAAGAAGACAACAGCGATTCGG
ATTCAGCTGAGGAAGACACAGCTCAGACCGGTGCCACCCCCCATACAAGTGCCTTCCTGAAGGCCTGGGT
GTATCGCCCAGGAGAGGACACAGAGGAAGAAGACAGCGATTCGGATTCAGCTGAGGAAGACACAGCTCAG
ACCGGTGCCACCCCCCATACAAGTGCCTTCCTGAAGGCCTGGGTGTATCGCCCAGGAGAGGACACAGAGG
AAGAAAACAGCGATTTGGATTCAGCTGAGGAAGACACAGCTCAGACCGGTGCCACCCCCCATACAAGTGC
CTTCCTGAAGGCCTGGGTGTATCGCCCAGGAGAGGACACAGAGGAAGAAAACAGCGATTTGGATTCAGCT
GAGGAAGACACAGCTCAGACCGGTGCCACCCCACATACAAGTCCCTTCCTGAAGGCCTGGGTGTATCGCC
CAGGAGAGGACACAGAAGATGACACAGAAGAGGAAGAGGACAGTGAGAATGTGGCCCCAGGTGACTCAGA
AACAGCTGACTCAAGCCAGAGTCCCTGCCTTCAGCCCCAGCGTTGTCTACCAGGAGAGAAGACCAAGGGA
CGTGGGGAAGAGCCCCCTCTCTTCCAGGTGGCCTTCTATTTACCCGGAGAGAAGCCAGAATCACCTTGGG
CTGCACCTAAGCTGCCCCTTCGACTGCAGAGGCGGCTCAGATTGTTCAAAGCCCCCACCCGTAGAATTCC
CAGCACAGTGGTCGACCCTGTGGAATGTGTGTCAGTTAGGGTGTGGAAAGTCCCCAGGCTCCCCAGCAGG
CAGAAGTATGCAAAGCATGCATCTCAATTAGTCAGCAACCAGGTGTGGAAAGTCCCCAGGCTCCCCAGCA
GGCAGAAGTATGCAAAGCATGCATCTCAATTAGTCAGCAACCATAGTCCCGCCCCTAACTCCGCCCATCC
CGCCCCTAACTCCGCCCAGTTCCGCCCATTCTCCGCCCCATGGCTGACTAATTTTTTTTATTTATGCAGA
GGCCGAGGCCGCCTCGGCCTCTGAGCTATTCCAGAAGTAGTGAGGAGGCTTTTTTGGAGGCCTAGGCTTT
TGCAAAAAGCTTACCATGACCGAGTACAAGCCCACGGTGCGCCTCGCCACCCGCGACGACGTCCCCAGGG
CCGTACGCACCCTCGCCGCCGCGTTCGCCGACTACCCCGCCACGCGCCACACCGTCGATCCGGACCGCCA
CATCGAGCGGGTCACCGAGCTGCAAGAACTCTTCCTCACGCGCGTCGGGCTCGACATCGGCAAGGTGTGG
GTCGCGGACGACGGCGCCGCGGTGGCGGTCTGGACCACGCCGGAGAGCGTCGAAGCGGGGGCGGTGTTCG
CCGAGATCGGCCCGCGCATGGCCGAGTTGAGCGGTTCCCGGCTGGCCGCGCAGCAACAGATGGAAGGCCT
CCTGGCGCCGCACCGGCCCAAGGAGCCCGCGTGGTTCCTGGCCACCGTCGGCGTCTCGCCCGACCACCAG
GGCAAGGGTCTGGGCAGCGCCGTCGTGCTCCCCGGAGTGGAGGCGGCCGAGCGCGCCGGGGTGCCCGCCT
TCCTGGAGACCTCCGCGCCCCGCAACCTCCCCTTCTACGAGCGGCTCGGCTTCACCGTCACCGCCGACGT
CGAGGTGCCCGAAGGACCGCGCACCTGGTGCATGACCCGCAAGCCCGGTGCCTGACGCCCGCCCCACGAC
CCGCAGCGCCCGACCGAAAGGAGCGCACGACCCCATGCATCGATAAAATAAAAGATTTTATTTAGTCTCC
AGAAAAAGGGGGGAATGAAAGACCCCACCTGTAGGTTTGGCAAGCTAGCTTAAGTAACGCCATTTTGCAA
GGCATGGAAAAATACATAACTGAGAATAGAGAAGTTCAGATCAAGGTCAGGAACAGATGGAACAGCTGAA
TATGGGCCAAACAGGATATCTGTGGTAAGCAGTTCCTGCCCCGGCTCAGGGCCAAGAACAGATGGAACAG
CTGAATATGGGCCAAACAGGATATCTGTGGTAAGCAGTTCCTGCCCCGGCTCAGGGCCAAGAACAGATGG
TCCCCAGATGCGGTCCAGCCCTCAGCAGTTTCTAGAGAACCATCAGATGTTTCCAGGGTGCCCCAAGGAC
CTGAAATGACCCTGTGCCTTATTTGAACTAACCAATCAGTTCGCTTCTCGCTTCTGTTCGCGCGCTTCTG
CTCCCCGAGCTCAATAAAAGAGCCCACAACCCCTCACTCGGGGCGCCAGTCCTCCGATTGACTGAGTCGC
CCGGGTACCCGTGTATCCAATAAACCCTCTTGCAGTTGCATCCGACTTGTGGTCTCGCTGTTCCTTGGGA
GGGTCTCCTCTGAGTGATTGACTACCCGTCAGCGGGGGTCTTTCACATGCAGCATGTATCAAAATTAATT
TGGTTTTTTTTCTTAAGTATTTACATTAAATGGCCATAGTTGCATTAATGAATCGGCCAACGCGCGGGGA
GAGGCGGTTTGCGTATTGGGCGCTCTTCCGCTTCCTCGCTCACTGACTCGCTGCGCTCGGTCGTTCGGCT
GCGGCGAGCGGTATCAGCTCACTCAAAGGCGGTAATACGGTTATCCACAGAATCAGGGGATAACGCAGGA
AAGAACATGTGAGCAAAAGGCCAGCAAAAGGCCAGGAACCGTAAAAAGGCCGCGTTGCTGGCGTTTTTCC
ATAGGCTCCGCCCCCCTGACGAGCATCACAAAAATCGACGCTCAAGTCAGAGGTGGCGAAACCCGACAGG
ACTATAAAGATACCAGGCGTTTCCCCCTGGAAGCTCCCTCGTGCGCTCTCCTGTTCCGACCCTGCCGCTT
ACCGGATACCTGTCCGCCTTTCTCCCTTCGGGAAGCGTGGCGCTTTCTCATAGCTCACGCTGTAGGTATC
TCAGTTCGGTGTAGGTCGTTCGCTCCAAGCTGGGCTGTGTGCACGAACCCCCCGTTCAGCCCGACCGCTG
CGCCTTATCCGGTAACTATCGTCTTGAGTCCAACCCGGTAAGACACGACTTATCGCCACTGGCAGCAGCC
ACTGGTAACAGGATTAGCAGAGCGAGGTATGTAGGCGGTGCTACAGAGTTCTTGAAGTGGTGGCCTAACT
ACGGCTACACTAGAAGAACAGTATTTGGTATCTGCGCTCTGCTGAAGCCAGTTACCTTCGGAAAAAGAGT
TGGTAGCTCTTGATCCGGCAAACAAACCACCGCTGGTAGCGGTGGTTTTTTTGTTTGCAAGCAGCAGATT
ACGCGCAGAAAAAAAGGATCTCAAGAAGATCCTTTGATCTTTTCTACGGGGTCTGACGCTCAGTGGAACG
AAAACTCACGTTAAGGGATTTTGGTCATGAGATTATCAAAAAGGATCTTCACCTAGATCCTTTTGCGGCC
GCAAATCAATCTAAAGTATATATGAGTAAACTTGGTCTGACAGTTACCAATGCTTAATCAGTGAGGCACC
TATCTCAGCGATCTGTCTATTTCGTTCATCCATAGTTGCCTGACTCCCCGTCGTGTAGATAACTACGATA
CGGGAGGGCTTACCATCTGGCCCCAGTGCTGCAATGATACCGCGAGACCCACGCTCACCGGCTCCAGATT
TATCAGCAATAAACCAGCCAGCCGGAAGGGCCGAGCGCAGAAGTGGTCCTGCAACTTTATCCGCCTCCAT
CCAGTCTATTAATTGTTGCCGGGAAGCTAGAGTAAGTAGTTCGCCAGTTAATAGTTTGCGCAACGTTGTT
GCCATTGCTACAGGCATCGTGGTGTCACGCTCGTCGTTTGGTATGGCTTCATTCAGCTCCGGTTCCCAAC
GATCAAGGCGAGTTACATGATCCCCCATGTTGTGCAAAAAAGCGGTTAGCTCCTTCGGTCCTCCGATCGT
TGTCAGAAGTAAGTTGGCCGCAGTGTTATCACTCATGGTTATGGCAGCACTGCATAATTCTCTTACTGTC
ATGCCATCCGTAAGATGCTTTTCTGTGACTGGTGAGTACTCAACCAAGTCATTCTGAGAATAGTGTATGC
GGCGACCGAGTTGCTCTTGCCCGGCGTCAATACGGGATAATACCGCGCCACATAGCAGAACTTTAAAAGT
GCTCATCATTGGAAAACGTTCTTCGGGGCGAAAACTCTCAAGGATCTTACCGCTGTTGAGATCCAGTTCG
ATGTAACCCACTCGTGCACCCAACTGATCTTCAGCATCTTTTACTTTCACCAGCGTTTCTGGGTGAGCAA
AAACAGGAAGGCAAAATGCCGCAAAAAAGGGAATAAGGGCGACACGGAAATGTTGAATACTCATACTCTT
CCTTTTTCAATATTATTGAAGCATTTATCAGGGTTATTGTCTCATGAGCGGATACATATTTGAATGTATT
TAGAAAAATAAACAAATAGGGGTTCCGCGCACATTTCCCCGAAAAGTGCCACCTGCAGCCTGAATATGGG
C
Features (pLannotate 1.2.2; 12 found; start..end, strand, type, name):
    582..856     +  misc_feature   MESV Ψ (fragment): packaging signal of murine embryonic stem cell virus
    923..1339    +  CDS            gag (truncated): truncated Moloney murine leukemia virus (MMLV) gag gene lacking the start codon
   1395..3002    +  CDS            Ppp1r15a (fragment): PR15A_MOUSE - Also known as Gadd34, Myd116. Experimental evidence at protein level: Swiss-Prot protein existence level 1. Recruits the serine/threonine-protein phosphatase PP1 to dephosphorylate the translation initiation factor eIF-2A/EIF2S1, thereby reversing the shut-off of protein synthesis initiated by stress-inducible kinases and facilitating recovery of cells from stress. Down-regulates the TGF-beta signaling pathway by promoting dephosphorylation of TGFB1 by PP1. May promote apoptosis by inducing TP53 phosphorylation on 'Ser-15'. In case of infection with vesicular stomatitis virus (VS
   3037..3366    +  promoter       SV40 promoter: SV40 enhancer and early promoter
   3376..3975    +  CDS            PuroR: puromycin N-acetyltransferase; pac from Streptomyces alboniger; confers resistance to puromycin
   4074..4195    +  LTR            3' LTR (ΔU3) (fragment): self-inactivating 3' long terminal repeat (LTR) from Moloney murine leukemia virus
   4196..4665    +  LTR            LTR: long terminal repeat from Moloney murine leukemia virus
   4731..4783    -  CDS            lacI (fragment): lac repressor; lacI; The lac repressor binds to the lac operator to inhibit transcription in E. coli. This inhibition can be relieved by adding lactose or isopropyl-β-D-thiogalactopyranoside (IPTG).
   4966..5554    -  rep_origin     ori: high-copy-number ColE1/pMB1/pBR322/pUC origin of replication
   5714..6574    -  CDS            AmpR: β-lactamase; bla; confers resistance to ampicillin, carbenicillin, and related antibiotics
   6575..6679    -  promoter       AmpR promoter: bla
   6710..458     +  LTR            LTR (across the origin): long terminal repeat from Moloney murine leukemia virus
