[The description below was written by a language model from this plasmid's Addgene catalogue record and pLannotate feature annotations shown in this document.]
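Description:
MyD116.delC.pBABEpu is a Moloney murine leukemia virus-based retroviral expression vector built on the pBABE-puro backbone, carrying a C-terminally truncated form of mouse GADD34 (MyD116, gene symbol Ppp1r15a). In bacteria it is maintained as a high-copy plasmid through a ColE1/pUC-type origin and selected with ampicillin via the β-lactamase gene. The retroviral portion consists of a 5′ LTR, a packaging signal (Ψ) followed by a truncated, start codon-less gag segment that improves encapsidation, the insert, an internal SV40 early promoter driving the puromycin N-acetyltransferase gene, and a 3′ LTR. When supplied with viral proteins in a packaging cell line, the LTR-flanked transcript is packaged into particles that integrate into dividing mammalian target cells. There the 5′ LTR drives insert expression, and puromycin selects stable transductants.

The insert was made by recovering a SmaI fragment of the mouse MyD116 cDNA and blunt-ligating it into the unique SnaBI-type cloning site of the vector, destroying the site at both ends. The annotation detects only a partial Ppp1r15a coding region, consistent with the "delC" name. Because the native stop codon is lost, translation continues out of the insert and terminates within the downstream SV40 promoter, so the polypeptide carries a tail of nonsense residues. Full-length GADD34 recruits protein phosphatase 1 to dephosphorylate eIF2α and reverse stress-induced translational shut-off. According to the depositor, this truncated version serves as an expressed negative control for the effects of GADD34, for example in studies of feedback regulation of the unfolded protein response. The catalogue insert size of 1914 bp is larger than the annotated coding fragment of about 1.6 kb, and backbone plus insert slightly exceeds the 6,721 nt sequence record. The record does not explain these differences.
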