Addgene plasmid #21835: MyD116.delC.pBABEpu
Depositing lab: David Ron. Depositing organization: NYU Grossman School of Medicine. Publication: Feedback inhibition of the unfolded protein response by GADD34-mediated dephosphorylation of eIF2alpha. Novoa I, Zeng H, Harding HP, Ron D. J Cell Biol. 2001 May 28. 153(5):1011-22. 10.1083/jcb.153.5.1011 PubMed 11381086.
Backbone
  Vector backbone: pBABE-puro
  Backbone size w/o insert (bp): 5169
  Vector type: Mammalian Expression, Retroviral
  Selectable markers: Puromycin
Growth in bacteria
  Bacterial resistance: Ampicillin, 100 μg/mL
  Growth temperature: 37°C
  Growth strain: DH5alpha
  Copy number: High Copy
Gene/Insert
  Gene/Insert name: GADD34 (alt name: MyD116)
  Species: M. musculus (mouse)
  Insert size (bp): 1914
  Entrez Gene: Ppp1r15a (a.k.a. 9630030H21, Gadd34, Myd116)
  Cloning method: Restriction Enzyme; 5′ cloning site SnbI (destroyed during cloning); 3′ cloning site SnbI (destroyed during cloning)
  Sequencing primers: 5′ pBABE 5'; 3′ pBABE 3'
Terms and licenses: Academic/Nonprofit Terms; Industry Terms: Not Available to Industry
Depositor comments: The construct was created by recovering the Sma1 fragment of mMyD116 and ligating it into the unique SnB1 site of pBABEpu. The stop codo is deep in the downstream SV40 promoter sequence andowing the encoded poly-peptide with a tail of nonesense sequence, but it does serve as an expressed negative control for the effects of GADD34.
How to cite: MyD116.delC.pBABEpu was a gift from David Ron (Addgene plasmid # 21835 ; http://n2t.net/addgene:21835 ; RRID:Addgene_21835)
