>Addgene plasmid #21835 | MyD116.delC.pBABEpu | addgene partial sequence | sequence record 27614 | 21835 with pBABE-5
GTGGTGGTACGGGGTGACGTGCAGCCCGCCGCCCAGACACATGGCCCCGAGCCCAAGACCCCAGCATGTC
CTGCACTGGAGGGACGCCCACAACTTCTATCTCCTGTCCCCACTGATGGGCTTGCTCAGTCGGGCCTGGA
GCCGCCTGAGGGGCCCAGAAGTCCCAGAGGCATGGCTGGCAAAAACAGTAACAGGAGCAGATCAGATAGA
AGCTGCGGCTCTGCTGACACCTACCCCTGTCTCTGGTAACCTCCTCCCTCATGGGGAGACTGAAGAAAGT
GGATCTCCTGAACAGAGTCAAGCAGCCCAGAGGCTCTGCCTTGTGGAAGCTGAAAGTTCCCCTCCTGAAA
CTTGGGGACTTTCAAATGTTGATGAGTACAATGCAAAGCCAGGACAAGATGACCTTAGAGAGAAGGAAAT
GGAACGCACAGCTGGCAAGGCCACACTACAGCCCGCTGGCCTGCAAGGGGCTGATAAGAGGCTTGGGGAG
GTGGTGGCTAGAGAAGAGGGAGTGGCTGAGCCCGCTTATCCCACATCACAGCTGGAGGGTGGTCCAGCTG
AGAATGAAGAGGATGGAGAAACAGTGAAGACTTACCAAGCTTCTGCTGCTTCCATAGCTCCGGGATACAA
ACCCAGCACCCCTGTGCCTTTCTTGGGGGAGGCAGAACATCAAGCCACGGAAGAAAAAGGAACAGAAAAC
A
